>Addgene plasmid #222212 | pACB113 | addgene full sequence | sequence record 437381 | Addgene NGS Result
CACCACCACCACCACCACTGAGATCCGGCTGCTAACAAAGCCCGAAAGGAAGCTGAGTTGGCTGCTGCCA
CCGCTGAGCAATAACTAGCATAACCCCTTGGGGCCTCTAAACGGGTCTTGAGGGGTTTTTTGCTGAAAGG
AGGAACTATATCCGGATTGGCGAATGGG
[124 nt withheld, positions 169-292]
C
[91 nt withheld, positions 294-384]
A
[49 nt withheld, positions 386-434]
CCTTTGACGTTGGAGTCCACGTTCTTT
[37 nt withheld, positions 462-498]
ACCCTATCTCGGTCTATTCTTTTGATTTATAAGGGATTTTGCCGATTTCGGCCTATTGGTTAAAAAATGA
GCTGATTTAACAAAAATTTAACGCGAATTTTAACAAAATATTAACGCTTACAATTTAGGTGGCACTTTTC
GGGGAAATGTGCGCGGAACCCCTATTTGTTTATTTTTCTAAATACATTCAAATATGTATCCGCTCATGAG
ACAATAACCCTGATAAATGCTTCAATAATATTGAAAAAGGAAGAGTATGAGTATTCAACATTTCCGTGTC
GCCCTTATTCCCTTTTTTGCGGCATTTTGCCTTCCTGTTTTTGCTCACCCAGAAACGCTGGTGAAAGTAA
AAGATGCTGAAGATCAGTTGGGTGCACGAGTGGGTTACATCGAACTGGATCTCAACAGCGGTAAGATCCT
TGAGAGTTTTCGCCCCGAAGAACGTTTTCCAATGATGAGCACTTTTAAAGTTCTGCTATGTGGCGCGGTA
TTATCCCGTATTGACGCCGGGCAAGAGCAACTCGGTCGCCGCATACACTATTCTCAGAATGACTTGGTTG
AGTACTCACCAGTCACAGAAAAGCATCTTACGGATGGCATGACAGTAAGAGAATTATGCAGTGCTGCCAT
AACCATGAGTGATAACACTGCGGCCAACTTACTTCTGACAACGATCGGAGGACCGAAGGAGCTAACCGCT
TTTTTGCACAACATGGGGGATCATGTAACTCGCCTTGATCGTTGGGAACCGGAGCTGAATGAAGCCATAC
CAAACGACGAGCGTGACACCACGATGCCTGCAGCAATGGCAACAACGTTGCGCAAACTATTAACTGGCGA
ACTACTTACTCTAGCTTCCCGGCAACAATTAATAGACTGGATGGAGGCGGATAAAGTTGCAGGACCACTT
CTGCGCTCGGCCCTTCCGGCTGGCTGGTTTATTGCTGATAAATCTGGAGCCGGTGAGCGTGGGTCTCGCG
GTATCATTGCAGCACTGGGGCCAGATGGTAAGCCCTCCCGTATCGTAGTTATCTACACGACGGGGAGTCA
GGCAACTATGGATGAACGAAATAGACAGATCGCTGAGATAGGTGCCTCACTGATTAAGCATTGGTAACTG
TCAGACCAAGTTTACTCATATATACTTTAGATTGATTTAAAACTTCATTTTTAATTTAAAAGGATCTAGG
TGAAGATCCTTTTTGATAATCTCATGACCAAAATCCCTTAACGTGAGTTTTCGTTCCACTGAGCGTCAGA
CCCCGTAGAAAAGATCAAAGGATCTTCTTGAGATCCTTTTTTTCTGCGCGTAATCTGCTGCTTGCAAACA
AAAAAACCACCGCTACCAGCGGTGGTTTGTTTGCCGGATCAAGAGCTACCAACTCTTTTTCCGAAGGTAA
CTGGCTTCAGCAGAGCGCAGATACCAAATACTGTCCTTCTAGTGTAGCCGTAGTTAGGCCACCACTTCAA
GAACTCTGTAGCACCGCCTACATACCTCGCTCTGCTAATCCTGTTACCAGTGGCTGCTGCCAGTGGCGAT
AAGTCGTGTCTTACCGGGTTGGACTCAAGACGATAGTTACCGGATAAGGCGCAGCGGTCGGGCTGAACGG
GGGGTTCGTGCACACAGCCCAGCTTGGAGCGAACGACCTACACCGAACTGAGATACCTACAGCGTGAGCT
ATGAGAAAGCGCCACGCTTCCCGAAGGGAGAAAGGCGGACAGGTATCCGGTAAGCGGCAGGGTCGGAACA
GGAGAGCGCACGAGGGAGCTTCCAGGGGGAAACGCCTGGTATCTTTATAGTCCTGTCGGGTTTCGCCACC
TCTGACTTGAGCGTCGATTTTTGTGATGCTCGTCAGGGGGGCGGAGCCTATGGAAAAACGCCAGCAACGC
GGCCTTTTTACGGTTCCTGGCCTTTTGCTGGCCTTTTGCTCACATGTTCTTTCCTGCGTTATCCCCTGAT
TCTGTGGATAACCGTATTACCGCCTTTGAGTGAGCTGATACCGCTCGCCGCAGCCGAACGACCGAGCGCA
GCGAGTCAGTGAGCGAGGAAGCGGAAGAGCGCCTGATGCGGTATTTTCTCCTTACGCATCTGTGCGGTAT
TTCACACCGCAATGGTGCACTCTCAGTACAATCTGCTCTGATGCCGCATAGTTAAGCCAGTATACACTCC
GCTATCGCTACGTGACTGGGTCATGGCTGCGCCCCGACACCCGCCAACACCCGCTGACGCGCCCTGACGG
GCTTGTCTGCTCCCGGCATCCGCTTACAGACAAGCTGTGACCGTCTCCGGGAGCTGCATGTGTCAGAGGT
TTTCACCGTCATCACCGAAACGCGCGAGGCAGCTGCGGTAAAGCTCATCAGCGTGGTCGTGAAGCGATTC
ACAGATGTCTGCCTGTTCATCCGCGTCCAGCTCGTTGAGTTTCTCCAGAAGCGTTAATGTCTGGCTTCTG
ATAAAGCGGGCCATGTTAAGGGCGGTTTTTTCCTGTTTGGTCACTGATGCCTCCGTGTAAGGGGGATTTC
TGTTCATGGGGGTAATGATACCGATGAAACGAGAGAGGATGCTCACGATACGGGTTACTGATGATGAACA
TGCCCGGTTACTGGAACGTTGTGAGGGTAAACAACTGGCGGTATGGATGCGGCGGGACCAGAGAAAAATC
ACTCAGGGTCAATGCCAGCGCTTCGTTAATACAGATGTAGGTGTTCCACAGGGTAGCCAGCAGCATCCTG
CGATGCAGATCCGGAACATAATGGTGCAGGGCGCTGACTTCCGCGTTTCCAGACTTTACGAAACACGGAA
ACCGAAGACCATTCATGTTGTTGCTCAGGTCGCAGACGTTTTGCAGCAGCAGTCGCTTCACGTTCGCTCG
CGTATCGGTGATTCATTCTGCTAACCAGTAAGGCAACCCCGCCAGCCTAGCCGGGTCCTCAACGACAGGA
GCACGATCATGCGCACCCGTGGGGCCGCCATGCCGGCGATAATGGCCTGCTTCTCGCCGAAACGTTTGGT
GGCGGGACCAGTGACGAAGGCTTGAGCGAGGGCGTGCAAGATTCCGAATACCGCAAGCGACAGGCCGATC
ATCGTCGCGCTCCAGCGAAAGCGGTCCTCGCCGAAAATGACCCAGAGCGCTGCCGGCACCTGTCCTACGA
GTTGCATGATAAAGAAGACAGTCATAAGTGCGGCGACGATAGTCATGCCCCGCGCCCACCGGAAGGAGCT
GACTGGGTTGAAGGCTCTCAAGGGCATCGGTCGAGATCCCGGTGCCTAATGAGTGAGCTAACTTACATTA
ATTGCGTTGCGCTCACTGCCCGCTTTCCAGTCGGGAAACCTGTCGTGCCAGCTGCATTAATGAATCGGCC
AACGCGCGGGGAGAGGCGGTTTGCGTATTGGGCGCCAGGGTGGTTTTTCTTTTCACCAGTGAGACGGGCA
ACAGCTGATTGCCCTTCACCGCCTGGCCCTGAGAGAGTTGCAGCAAGCGGTCCACGCTGGTTTGCCCCAG
CAGGCGAAAATCCTGTTTGATGGTGGTTAACGGCGGGATATAACATGAGCTGTCTTCGGTATCGTCGTAT
CCCACTACCGAGATATCCGCACCAACGCGCAGCCCGGACTCGGTAATGGCGCGCATTGCGCCCAGCGCCA
TCTGATCGTTGGCAACCAGCATCGCAGTGGGAACGATGCCCTCATTCAGCATTTGCATGGTTTGTTGAAA
ACCGGACATGGCACTCCAGTCGCCTTCCCGTTCCGCTATCGGCTGAATTTGATTGCGAGTGAGATATTTA
TGCCAGCCAGCCAGACGCAGACGCGCCGAGACAGAACTTAATGGGCCCGCTAACAGCGCGATTTGCTGGT
GACCCAATGCGACCAGATGCTCCACGCCCAGTCGCGTACCGTCTTCATGGGAGAAAATAATACTGTTGAT
GGGTGTCTGGTCAGAGACATCAAGAAATAACGCCGGAACATTAGTGCAGGCAGCTTCCACAGCAATGGCA
TCCTGGTCATCCAGCGGATAGTTAATGATCAGCCCACTGACGCGTTGCGCGAGAAGATTGTGCACCGCCG
CTTTACAGGCTTCGACGCCGCTTCGTTCTACCATCGACACCACCACGCTGGCACCCAGTTGATCGGCGCG
AGATTTAATCGCCGCGACAATTTGCGACGGCGCGTGCAGGGCCAGACTGGAGGTGGCAACGCCAATCAGC
AACGACTGTTTGCCCGCCAGTTGTTGTGCCACGCGGTTGGGAATGTAATTCAGCTCCGCCATCGCCGCTT
CCACTTTTTCCCGCGTTTTCGCAGAAACGTGGCTGGCCTGGTTCACCACGCGGGAAACGGTCTGATAAGA
GACACCGGCATACTCTGCGACATCGTATAACGTTACTGGTTTCACATTCACCACCCTGAATTGACTCTCT
TCCGGGCGCTATCATGCCATACCGCGAAAGGTTTTGCGCCATTCGATGGTGTCCGGGATCTCGACGCTCT
CCCTTATGCGACTCCTGCATTAGGAAGCAGCCCAGTAGTAGGTTGAGGCCGTTGAGCACCGCCGCCGCAA
GGAATGGTGCATGCAAGGAGATGGCGCCCAACAGTCCCCCGGCCACGGGGCCTGCCACCATACCCACGCC
GAAACAAGCGCTCATGAGCCCGAAGTGGCGAGCCCGATCTTCCCCATCGGTGATGTCGGCGATATAGGCG
CCAGCAACCGCACCTGTGGCGCCGGTGATGCCGGCCACGATGCGTCCGGCGTAGAGGATCGAGATCTCGA
TCCCGCGAAATTAATACGACTCACTATAGGGGAATTGTGAGCGGATAACAATTCCCCTCTAGAAATAATT
TTGTTTAACTTTAAGAAGGAGATATACATGAGCCTGGATAACATCTCCTGCCAGAAGAGCTTCGGCGGCT
GCCACAAGCGTTACCGGCATCATTCCAAGGTGCTGGGTTGCGATATGGTGTTCGCTGTGTACCTGCCGCC
GCAGGCCGAGCAGGGCGAAAAGCTGCCGGTGCTGTACTGGCTCAGCGGCCTCACCTGCACCGACGAGAAC
TTCATGCAGAAGGCCGGCGCCCAGCGTCTGGCCGCCGAGCTGGGGCTGATCATCGTCGCCCCCGATACCA
GCCCGCGTGGCGAGCAGGTGCCGGGCGATCCGGACGGCGCCTGGGACTTCGGCCTGGGCGCTGGCTTCTA
CCTCAACGCCACCCAGCAACCCTGGGCCCAGCACTACCGCATGCATGACTATGTGGTGGAGGAGTTGCCA
GCCCTGATCGAGGCACACTTCCCGGCGTCGGGCGAGCGCAGCATCAGCGGCCACTCCATGGGTGGGCATG
GCGCGCTGGTGTGCGCCTTGCGCAATCCGGGGCGCTACCGCTCGGTGTCGGCATTCTCGCCGATCAGCAA
TCCGATGGATTGTCCGTGGGGCGAGAAGGCCTTCAGCCGCTACCTGGGTGAAGACCGTGGGCGCTGGCGT
GAGTGGGATGCCAGCGTGCTGCTGGCCGAAACCCCGGCAGGCCAATGCCCGCCGTTGCTGGTGGATCAGG
GCGACCGTGACGACTTCCTCGAGAAGCAACTCAAGCCTGAAGCGCTGGAACAGGCGGCACGCAAAGGTGG
CCATGCAATGACCCTGCGTATGCAGCCAGGCTATGACCATAGCTACTACTTCATTGCCAGCTTCATCGAG
GAGCACCTGCGCCATCATGCGGTGGCACTGGGGCGGGTT
Features (pLannotate 1.2.2; 19 found; start..end, strand, type, name):
      1..18      +  CDS            9xHis (fragment): 9xHis affinity tag
     28..77      +  CDS            SET1 (fragment): solubility-enhancement tag derived from T7 phage gene 10B
     85..132     +  terminator     T7 terminator: transcription terminator for bacteriophage T7 RNA polymerase
    169..597     +  rep_origin     f1 ori (sequence partly withheld): f1 bacteriophage origin of replication; arrow indicates direction of (+) strand synthesis
    650..754     +  promoter       AmpR promoter: bla
    755..1615    +  CDS            AmpR: β-lactamase; bla; confers resistance to ampicillin, carbenicillin, and related antibiotics
   1786..2374    +  rep_origin     ori: high-copy-number ColE1/pMB1/pBR322/pUC origin of replication
   2560..2699    -  misc_feature   bom: basis of mobility region from pBR322
   2801..2992    -  CDS            rop: Rop protein, which maintains plasmids at low copy number; rop
   3009..3389    +  CDS            YPB1_ECOLX: Protein predicted: Swiss-Prot protein existence level 4. From Escherichia coli.
   3461..3752    -  CDS            TcR (fragment): tetracycline efflux protein; tet; confers resistance to tetracycline
   3767..3788    -  protein_bind   CAP binding site: CAP binding activates transcription in the presence of cAMP. E. coli catabolite activator protein
   3801..4883    -  CDS            lacI: lac repressor; lacI; The lac repressor binds to the lac operator to inhibit transcription in E. coli. This inhibition can be relieved by adding lactose or isopropyl-β-D-thiogalactopyranoside (IPTG).
   4884..4961    -  promoter       lacI promoter: lacI
   4969..5248    -  CDS            TcR (fragment): tetracycline efflux protein; tet; confers resistance to tetracycline
   5270..5288    +  promoter       T7 promoter: promoter for bacteriophage T7 RNA polymerase
   5289..5313    +  protein_bind   lac operator: The lac repressor binds to the lac operator to inhibit transcription in E. coli. This inhibition can be relieved by adding lactose or isopropyl-β-D-thiogalactopyranoside (IPTG). lac repressor encoded by lacI
   5328..5350    +  RBS            RBS: efficient ribosome binding site from bacteriophage T7 gene 10 (Olins and Rangwala, 1989)
   5380..6189    +  CDS            yeiG: SFGH2_ECOLI - Experimental evidence at protein level: Swiss-Prot protein existence level 1. Serine hydrolase involved in the detoxification of formaldehyde. Hydrolyzes S-formylglutathione to glutathione and formate. Shows also esterase activity against alpha-naphthyl acetate, lactoylglutathione, palmitoyl-CoA and several pNP-esters of short chain fatty acids. From Escherichia coli (strain K12).
