[The description below was written by a language model from this plasmid's Addgene catalogue record and pLannotate feature annotations shown in this document.]
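Description:
pACB113 is a bacterial expression plasmid built on the Novagen pET-21b(+) backbone for recombinant production of a mutant form of FghA (PP_1617) from Pseudomonas putida KT2440. The insert, about 850 bp and introduced by Gibson assembly, carries a tryptophan-to-cysteine substitution at residue 15 (W15C) and is fused at its C terminus to a polyhistidine tag for metal-affinity purification. The automated annotation labels the coding region by homology to E. coli YeiG, an S-formylglutathione hydrolase that takes part in formaldehyde detoxification. This fits the expected function of fghA, although the sequence itself is the P. putida gene. The annotation also reports the His tag as a fragment of a longer tag and flags a short stretch as a solubility-tag fragment just before the terminator. These appear to be partial database matches to backbone sequence rather than designed elements.

Expression follows the standard pET arrangement. A T7 promoter with an adjacent lac operator drives transcription, a T7 gene 10 ribosome binding site directs translation, and a T7 terminator ends the transcript. The plasmid-borne lacI gene supplies repressor, so expression stays off until IPTG induction in a host that provides T7 RNA polymerase. The plasmid replicates from a pBR322-type ColE1 origin accompanied by rop and bom, which usually gives moderate copy number, though the record lists copy number as unknown. Selection is by ampicillin through the bla gene, and an f1 origin allows single-stranded DNA production. The short tetracycline-resistance fragments are non-functional pBR322 remnants.

The associated publication concerns the evolution and engineering of aromatic O-demethylation pathways in P. putida. The plasmid is therefore presumably used to purify the W15C variant for biochemical characterization, although the record states only recombinant expression as its purpose.
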