Addgene plasmid #222212: pACB113
Purpose: For recombinant expression of fghA (PP_1617 from Pseudomonas putida) with the W15C mutation and a C-terminal His tag
Depositing lab: Gregg Beckham. Depositing organization: National Laboratory of the Rockies (NLR). Publication: Evolution and engineering of pathways for aromatic O-demethylation in Pseudomonas putida KT2440. Bleem AC, Kuatsjah E, Johnsen J, Mohamed ET, Alexander WG, Kellermyer ZA, Carroll AL, Rossi R, Schlander IB, Peabody V GL, Guss AM, Feist AM, Beckham GT. Metab Eng. 2024 Jul;84:145-157. doi: 10.1016/j.ymben.2024.06.009. Epub 2024 Jun 25. PubMed 38936762.
Backbone
  Vector backbone: pET-21b(+)
  Backbone manufacturer: Novagen
  Backbone size w/o insert (bp): 5542
  Total vector size (bp): 6211
  Vector type: Bacterial Expression
Growth in bacteria
  Bacterial resistance: Ampicillin, 100 μg/mL
  Growth temperature: 37°C
  Growth strain: DH5alpha
  Copy number: Unknown
Gene/Insert
  Gene/Insert name: fghA(W15C) (alt name: PP_1617)
  Species: Pseudomonas putida KT2440
  Insert size (bp): 852
  Mutation: Changed Tryptophan 15 to Cysteine
  GenBank ID: AAN67238.1
  Promoter: T7
  Tag / fusion protein: 6x His (C terminal on insert)
  Cloning method: Gibson Cloning
  Sequencing primers: 5′ TAATACGACTCACTATAGGG
Resource information
  A portion of this plasmid was derived from a plasmid made by: Twist Biosciences
Terms and licenses: Academic/Nonprofit Terms; Industry Terms: Not Available to Industry
How to cite: pACB113 was a gift from Gregg Beckham (Addgene plasmid # 222212 ; http://n2t.net/addgene:222212 ; RRID:Addgene_222212)
